>Addgene plasmid #49868 | pAW8ENdeI-c3HA-3XDSR | depositor full sequence | sequence record 74366 | pAW8ENdeI-c3HA-3XDSR sequence 8463 bps
CAAAAAGTTAGGTGTAACAGAAAATCATGAAACTATGATTTCTAATTTATATATTGGAGGATTTTCTCTA
AAAAAAAAAATACAACAAATAAAAAACACTCAATGACCTGACCATTTGATGGAGTTTAAGTCAATACCTT
CTTGAACCATTTCCCATAATGGTGAAAGTTCCCTCAAGAATTTTACTCTGTCAGAAACGGCCTTAACGAC
GTAGTCGATCCGGACGATGGCCAACCTTCCAATTCATTAAATCGAGTCCTCCATCAGATGATTTACAAGG
TTTTGCATAGAATCCCTAAGTAAGAGAAGTTGTTAGTGATTTCTTCAAGTTTACTAAAATTTACATACAA
ATGGATGATCTCTTCTCCATTGTTTCCTTTCTTCTTGCAAACGCGTTTTACAAAGAGATGACATGCTATT
TTCTGATTATTTTTTTCTATAGTTTTCTATTTTGTACGTCCTTGGGAGTCCGAAATGTAAAATCGGGGTA
TGGTTAGTAGCGGCAGCGTTCATTATGGTATATAAAAGATAAAAAGTAGGGGCAAGCGAGACAGAATGGG
ATACAAGGGCATCGTCTATAATTATAGCTAAAAATTGTATTTTAATTTGTATTTTTTGTAATTTTATTTC
TCATTGTTTTACTTAAAATGAATGCGAATTAGAGAAAACTTCAACGAAATGTCAAAATAAGCTCAGCAAA
ATATACAATTTTAGGGAAAGCGATCAGCAACTTATTCTCCGGTGTAGATTCTTTTTCTTCATAAATTCCA
ACAATGTAACTGCCAATTGATTTTTCTCTAGATGCTAATAAATTGAAACTAATGAATATAATAACACAGG
TTTTGATAAATTGTAAACTCTTACTCAAAAAAAGAATGTTAAAACTAATTTAACCTTTTTATAAAGGCTC
ATGGCGTTAAAGAGGATAGTAAAAATTCTACAATTTTTTAATTTAATGTCACAATTGTCTTGCGAATATA
ATTCTATTAATTTTCGCTAACTGCTGTTTTAGTACTATTACTTTCAATATGCCTTATATGCAACTTTAAT
TCATGAAGAATGCAATATTTTTGCAATCTTTCTTGTACTGAGCGCTTTTTATCATTTAGTACTCATTATT
TAATTTTTCAGTAAAGGGCAATAAATAAATTTGTAGAAGATGCAATGTAATCTCCTCTATCCTTTTGCTC
ATGTTTATGAGTATACCTAGTCTAGAAAGGCTTGTATTTAAAATATTATTCAATAAAAATTCACAATTTT
TACGACATGTGCTACCATTCACTTAACTTCCTGATTATAAAATTGGTTCGTTTATACTAATTACTTAAGT
ACCTTTAACTAAACAAAATGCCTATATATATATTAATTTACAATGAGTGTCAGATAAGTCACTATGTCCG
AGTGGTTAAGGAGTTAGACTCGCCATCGATGGTATGGTGCACTCTCAGTACAATCTGCTCTGATGCCGCA
TAGTTAAGCCAGCCCCGACACCCGCCAACACCCGCTGACGCGCCCTGACGGGCTTGTCTGCTCCCGGCAT
CCGCTTACAGACAAGCTGTGACCGTCTCCGGGAGCTGCATGTGTCAGAGGTTTTCACCGTCATCACCGAA
ACGCGCGAGACGAAAGGGCCTCGTGATACGCCTATTTTTATAGGTTAATGTCATGATAATAATGGTTTCT
TAGACGTCAGGTGGCACTTTTCGGGGAAATGTGCGCGGAACCCCTATTTGTTTATTTTTCTAAATACATT
CAAATATGTATCCGCTCATGAGACAATAACCCTGATAAATGCTTCAATAATATTGAAAAAGGAAGAGTAT
GAGTATTCAACATTTCCGTGTCGCCCTTATTCCCTTTTTTGCGGCATTTTGCCTTCCTGTTTTTGCTCAC
CCAGAAACGCTGGTGAAAGTAAAAGATGCTGAAGATCAGTTGGGTGCACGAGTGGGTTACATCGAACTGG
ATCTCAACAGCGGTAAGATCCTTGAGAGTTTTCGCCCCGAAGAACGTTTTCCAATGATGAGCACTTTTAA
AGTTCTGCTATGTGGCGCGGTATTATCCCGTATTGACGCCGGGCAAGAGCAACTCGGTCGCCGCATACAC
TATTCTCAGAATGACTTGGTTGAGTACTCACCAGTCACAGAAAAGCATCTTACGGATGGCATGACAGTAA
GAGAATTATGCAGTGCTGCCATAACCATGAGTGATAACACTGCGGCCAACTTACTTCTGACAACGATCGG
AGGACCGAAGGAGCTAACCGCTTTTTTGCACAACATGGGGGATCATGTAACTCGCCTTGATCGTTGGGAA
CCGGAGCTGAATGAAGCCATACCAAACGACGAGCGTGACACCACGATGCCTGTAGCAATGGCAACAACGT
TGCGCAAACTATTAACTGGCGAACTACTTACTCTAGCTTCCCGGCAACAATTAATAGACTGGATGGAGGC
GGATAAAGTTGCAGGACCACTTCTGCGCTCGGCCCTTCCGGCTGGCTGGTTTATTGCTGATAAATCTGGA
GCCGGTGAGCGTGGGTCTCGCGGTATCATTGCAGCACTGGGGCCAGATGGTAAGCCCTCCCGTATCGTAG
TTATCTACACGACGGGGAGTCAGGCCACTATGGATGAACGAAATAGACAGATCGCTGAGATAGGTGCCTC
ACTGATTAAGCATTGGTAACTGTCAGACCAAGTTTACTCATATATACTTTAGATTGATTTAAAACTTCAT
TTTTAATTTAAAAGGATCTAGGTGAAGATCCTTTTTGATAATCTCATGACCAAAATCCCTTAACGTGAGT
TTTCGTTCCACTGAGCGTCAGACCCCGTAGAAAAGATCAAAGGATCTTCTTGAGATCCTTTTTTTCTGCG
CGTAATCTGCTGCTTGCAAACAAAAAAACCACCGCTACCAGCGGTGGTTTGTTTGCCGGATCAAGAGCTA
CCAACTCTTTTTCCGAAGGTAACTGGCTTCAGCAGAGCGCAGATACCAAATACTGTTCTTCTAGTGTAGC
CGTAGTTAGGCCACCACTTCAAGAACTCTGTAGCACCGCCTACATACCTCGCTCTGCTAATCCTGTTACC
AGTGGCTGCTGCCAGTGGCGATAAGTCGTGTCTTACCGGGTTGGACTCAAGACGATAGTTACCGGATAAG
GCGCAGCGGTCGGGCTGAACGGGGGGTTCGTGCACACAGCCCAGCTTGGAGCGAACGACCTACACCGAAC
TGAGATACCTACAGCGTGAGCTATGAGAAAGCGCCACGCTTCCCGAAGGGAGAAAGGCGGACAGGTATCC
GGTAAGCGGCAGGGTCGGAACAGGAGAGCGCACGAGGGAGCTTCCAGGGGGAAACGCCTGGTATCTTTAT
AGTCCTGTCGGGTTTCGCCACCTCTGACTTGAGCGTCGATTTTTGTGATGCTCGTCAGGGGGGCGGAGCC
TATGGAAAAACGCCAGCAACGCGGCCTTTTTACGGTTCCTGGCCTTTTGCTGGCCTTTTGCTCACATGTT
CTTTCCTGCGTTATCCCCTGATTCTGTGGATAACCGTATTACCGCCTTTGAGTGAGCTGATACCGCTCGC
CGCAGCCGAACGACCGAGCGCAGCGAGTCAGTGAGCGAGGAAGCGGAAGAGCGCCCAATACGCAAACCGC
CTCTCCCCGCGCGTTGGCCGATTCATTAATGCAGCTGGCACGACAGGTTTCCCGACTGGAAAGCGGGCAG
TGAGCGCAACGCAATTAATGTGAGTTAGCTCACTCATTAGGCACCCCAGGCTTTACACTTTATGCTTCCG
GCTCGTATGTTGTGTGGAATTGTGAGCGGATAACAATTTCACACAGGAAACAGCTATGACCATGATTACG
CCAAGCTTATAACTTCGTATAGCATACATTATACGAAGTTATTGCTAGCCGTTTTCTTCAATTACTAAAT
TAGAACTAATTCAATCATATGCTGGCATGCGGAGAGCTCGGAGTCGACGAGACTAGTACTGGTTCTACAG
GATCAACCGGCTCCACGGGGTCGATGGGTAGATCTTACCCATACGATGTTCCTGACTATGCGGGCTATCC
GTATGACGTCCCGGACTATGCAGGATCCTATCCATACGACGTTCCAGATTACGCTTAAAGATCTTTAAAC
TCCGTATTAAACCCATTCTTAAACCCCGGGATAACTTCGTATATGGTATTATATACGAAGTTATGAATTC
ACTGGCCGTCGTTTTACAACGTCGTGACTGGGAAAACCCTGGCGTTACCCAACTTAATCGCCTTGCAGCA
CATCCCCCTTTCGCCAGCTGGCGTAATAGCGAAGAGGCCCGCACCGATCGCCCTTCCCAACAGTTGCGCA
GCCTGAATGGCGAATGGCGCCTGATGCGGTATTTTCTCCTTACGCATCTGTGCGGTATTTCACACCGCAT
ACCATCGTCCGGATCAATGAAGTAGATGAGTTTACTACCTGTATATACTTTTTTTTTTGTCAAAGTCACT
TTTATGGCATTTCCATGTTGAAGGATTAGCCACAGCACTAAATTTTCAGCGTATGATTGCTTTTAAATAT
TTAATTTTCATCGTTTTTTAATTAATATTCAAAACGATTTAATGCCTTCTACATCTGAAGTCAAGCTCAT
AGACTCGGGTTGGGTAGCTAAAACTACATCTAACACGAAGGGGTATAGCCTTCTTAAAGTATACTCATGT
ATAAACGTTTTGGGTTCATATTTTTGGGCCACGTGGTTTATAAAAATTCTTAACTACACCACTCGGTATC
CCGCACCCGTCTACGTTTCTACGATTTCGAGCTAATATTGAGTAAAGTGATTAGCAAAAAAAATAAAAGT
ACTCGTTGTCGGAGATCAAGAATTTTTCTATTATCTCATCTAAACCACTTTCTAAAAGCGAAAAACAAAA
TCGTAATATGCAGCTTGAATGGGCTTCCATAGTTTGAAAGAAAAACCCTAGCAGTACTGGCAAGGGAGAC
ATTCCTTTTACCTGGCTAATCGCCATCTTCCAGCAGGCGCACCATTGCCCCTGTTTCACTATCCAGGTTA
CGGATATAGTTCATGACAATATTTACATTGGTCCAGCCACCAGCTTGCATGATCTCCGGTATTGAAACTC
CAGCGCGGGCCATATCTCGCGCGGCTCCGACACGGGCACTGTGTCCAGACCAGGCCAGGTATCTCTGACC
AGAGTCATCCTTAGCGCCGTAAATCAATCGATGAGTTGCTTCAAAAATCCCTTCCAGGGCGCGAGTTGAT
AGCTGGCTGGTGGCAGATGGCGCGGCAACACCATTTTTTCTGACCCGGCAAAACAGGTAGTTATTCGGAT
CATCAGCTACACCAGAGACGGAAATCCATCGCTCGACCAGTTTAGTTACCCCCAGGCTAAGTGCCTTCTC
TACACCTGCGGTGCTAACCAGCGTTTTCGTTCTGCCAATATGGATTAACATTCTCCCACCGTCAGTACGT
GAGATATCTTTAACCCTGATCCTGGCAATTTCGGCTATACGTAACAGGGTGTTATAAGCAATCCCCAGAA
ATGCCAGATTACGTATATCCTGGCAGCGATCGCTATTTTCCATGAGTGAACGAACCTGGTCGAAATCAGT
GCGTTCGAACGCTAGAGCCTGTTTTGCACGTTCACCGGCATCAACGTTTTCTTTTCGGATCCGCCGCATA
ACCAGTGAAACAGCATTGCTGTCACTTGGTCGTGGCAGCCCGGACCGACGATGAAGCATGTTTAGCTGGC
CCAAATGTTGCTGGATAGTTTTTACTGCCAGACCGCGCGCCTGAAGATATAGAAGATAATCGCGAACATC
TTCAGGTTCTGCGGGAAACCATTTCCGGTTATTCAACTTGCACCATGCCGCCCACGACCGGCAAACGGAC
AGAAGCATTTTCCAGGTATGCTCAGAAAACGCCTGGCGATCCCTGAACATGTCCATCAGGTTCTTGCGAA
CCTCATCACTCGTTGCATCGACCGGTAACTTTTAGATTAACATTTGTTTAAATATGAAATTAGGCAATGT
AACATACTGCAGGCAAATTTTGGTGTACGGTAAGTAAATTGGACATAAGATTTAACAAAGCGACTATAAG
TCAGAAAGTGAGAATGAGATTGAAATAATTAATTCAACTTATTCAATTGATGATATGCCAGGATTCCTCT
TCCTTTATCTTCAATGTTTCGATTAACAGGTCCATTATCCGGTTTTTAGTTTCGCTGCACATTGCCGAAT
GACAATCGGATTCCTTTAAGCTATGCTTTTGCCCTGTTTTCTCTCCCCAGTAATCGTTGGGTGACTGAAC
CATCCAGTAGCCGAGAGTTACGTTTTTCCTGATTTAATAAATATCCATATCTATTTGTCTCGTGGTGTTT
TACAGCAACTAACCGAAATTACTATTTTGCATCATCCAACCATAAAGAGACAACAATAATTCTAGAAAAC
ATATAACAAGTGTTTTTTTCTATTTACGTCTCATACGCAAAGTCCACTTTACCATGTTTTGGAAACTTGT
ACCCAACCATTCATTTTTCGATTTTGTAATGAGGCTCTTTTCTTCTAACAATCATTGAGGTCATTATCAT
GTGTCCTCACCTATTGTTTAAATTGAGGCTTGCGCTATTCCCAAAATTGTGGGTATTATTTTCATATATC
AGTATCTGCAATTTCGGTTCAACTCCGGAAGCTCGGTACCCAACTGTGGGAATACTCAGGTATCGTAAGA
TGCAAGAGTTCGAATCTCTTAGCAACCATTATTTTTTTTCTCTCAACATAACGAGAACACACAGGGGCGC
TATCGCACAGAATCAAATTCGATGACTGGAAATTTTTTGTTAATTTCAGAGGTCGCCTGACGCATATACC
TTTTTCAACTGAAAAATTGGGAGAAAAAGGAAAGGTGAGAGCGCCGGAACCGGCTTTTCATATAGAATAG
AGAAGCGTTCATGACTAAATGCTTGCATCACAATACTTGAAGTTGACAATATTATTTAAGGACCTATTGT
TTTTTCCAATAGGTGGTTAGCAATCGTCTTACTTTCTAACTTTTCTTACCTTTTACATTTCAGCAATATA
TATATATATATATATATATATTTCAAGGATATACCATTGTAATGTCTGCCCCTAAGAAGATCGTCGTTTT
GCCAGGTGACCACGTTGGTCAAGAAATCACAGCCGAAGCCATTAAGGTTCTTAAAGCTATTTCTGATGTT
CGTTCCAATGTCAAGTTCGATTTCGAAAATCATTTAATTGGTGGTGCTGCTATCGATGCTACAGGTGTTC
CACTTCCAGATGAGGCGCTGGAAGCCTCCAAGAAGGCTGATGCCGTTTTGTTAGGTGCTGTGGGTGGTCC
TAAATGGGGTACCGGTAGTGTTAGACCTGAACAAGGTTTACTAAAAATCCGTAAAGAACTTCAATTGTAC
GCCAACTTAAGACCATGTAACTTTGCATCCGACTCTCTTTTAGACTTATCTCCAATCAAGCCACAATTTG
CTAAAGGTACTGACTTCGTTGTTGTTAGAGAATTAGTGGGAGGTATTTACTTTGGTAAGAGAAAGGAAGA
CGATGGTGATGGTGTCGCTTGGGATAGTGAACAATACACCGTTCCAGAAGTGCAAAGAATCACAAGAATG
GCCGCTTTCATGGCCCTACAACATGAGCCACCATTGCCTATTTGGTCCTTGGATAAAGCTAATGTTTTGG
CCTCTTCAAGATTATGGAGAAAAACTGTGGAGGAAACCATCAAGAACGAATTTCCTACATTGAAAGTTCA
ACATCAATTGATTGATTCTGCCGCCATGATCCTAGTTAAGAACCCAACCCACCTAAATGGTATTATAATC
ACCAGCAACATGTTTGGTGATATCATCTCCGATGAAGCCTCCGTTATCCCAGGCTCCTTGGGTTTGTTGC
CATCTGCGTCCTTGGCCTCTTTGCCAGACAAGAACACCGCATTTGGTTTGTACGAACCATGCCACGGTTC
CGCTCCAGATTTGCCAAAGAATAAGGTCAACCCTATCGCCACTATCTTGTCTGCTGCAATGATGTTGAAA
TTGTCATTGAACTTGCCTGAAGAAGGTAAAGCCATTGAAGATGCAGTTAAAAAGGTTTTGGATGCAGGTA
TCAGAACTGGTGATTTAGGTGGTTCCAACAGTACCACCGAAGTCGGTGATGCTGTCGCCGAAGAAGTTAA
GAAAATCCTTGCTTAAAAAGATTCTCTTTTTTTGTGATATTTGTACATAAACTTTATAAATGAAATTCAT
AATAGAAACGACACGAAATTACAAAATGGAATATGTTCATAGGGTAGACGAAACTATATACGCAATCTAC
ATACATTTATCAAGAAGGAGAAAAAGGAGGATGTAAAGGAATACAGGTAAGCAAATTGATACTAATGGCT
CAACGTGATAAGGAAAAAGAATTGCACTTTAACATTAATATTGACAAGGAGGAGGGCATCACA
Features (pLannotate 1.2.2; 23 found; start..end, strand, type, name):
    103..243     -  CDS            NFS1 (fragment): NFS1_YEAST - Also known as SPL1 From Saccharomyces cerevisiae (strain ATCC 204508 / S288c) (Baker's yeast).
    349..414     -  CDS            hus5 (fragment): UBC9_SCHPO - Also known as ubc9. Experimental evidence at protein level: Swiss-Prot protein existence level 1. Catalyzes the covalent attachment of ubiquitin-like protein SUMO/Smt3 to other proteins. Required for efficient recovery from DNA damage or S-phase arrest and normal mitosis. This may be as part of a checkpoint independent recovery process. From Schizosaccharomyces pombe (strain 972 / ATCC 24843) (Fission yeast).
    575..1354    +  rep_origin     ars1: Schizosaccharomyces pombe autonomously replicating sequence ars1
   1433..1482    -  misc_feature   bom (fragment): basis of mobility region from pBR322
   1584..1619    -  CDS            rop (fragment): Rop protein, which maintains plasmids at low copy number; rop
   1714..1818    +  promoter       AmpR promoter: bla
   1819..2679    +  CDS            AmpR: β-lactamase; bla; confers resistance to ampicillin, carbenicillin, and related antibiotics
   2850..3438    +  rep_origin     ori: high-copy-number ColE1/pMB1/pBR322/pUC origin of replication
   3621..3713    +  CDS            lacI (fragment): lac repressor; lacI; The lac repressor binds to the lac operator to inhibit transcription in E. coli. This inhibition can be relieved by adding lactose or isopropyl-β-D-thiogalactopyranoside (IPTG).
   3726..3747    +  protein_bind   CAP binding site: CAP binding activates transcription in the presence of cAMP. E. coli catabolite activator protein
   3762..3792    +  promoter       lac promoter: promoter for the E. coli lac operon
   3800..3816    +  protein_bind   lac operator: The lac repressor binds to the lac operator to inhibit transcription in E. coli. This inhibition can be relieved by adding lactose or isopropyl-β-D-thiogalactopyranoside (IPTG). lac repressor encoded by lacI
   3859..3892    +  protein_bind   loxP: Cre-mediated recombination occurs in the 8-bp core sequence (GCATACAT). Cre recombinase
   3899..3935    +  promoter       urg1 promoter (fragment): urg1 promoter from Schizosaccharomyces pombe, conferring rapid uracil-induced expression
   4026..4115    +  CDS            3xHA: three tandem HA epitope tags
   4197..4354    +  CDS            lacZα (fragment): LacZα fragment of β-galactosidase; lacZ fragment
   4360..4411    -  misc_feature   bom (fragment): basis of mobility region from pBR322
   4422..4438    +  CDS            calmodulin (fragment): calcium-binding protein
   4986..5978    -  CDS            Cre: site-specific recombinase Cre is a site-specific recombinase from bacteriophage P1. Recombination occurs at loxP sequences.
   6028..6066    -  CDS            Cre (fragment): site-specific recombinase Cre is a site-specific recombinase from bacteriophage P1. Recombination occurs at loxP sequences.
   6069..6674    -  promoter       nmt1 promoter (fragment): wild-type nmt1 promoter from Schizosaccharomyces pombe, conferring strong thiamine-repressible expression
   6692..7081    +  promoter       LEU2 promoter: S. cerevisiae LEU2
   7112..8203    +  CDS            LEU2: LEU3_YEAST - Experimental evidence at protein level: Swiss-Prot protein existence level 1. Catalyzes the oxidation of 3-carboxy-2-hydroxy-4- methylpentanoate (3-isopropylmalate) to 3-carboxy-4-methyl-2- oxopentanoate. The product decarboxylates to 4-methyl-2 oxopentanoate. From Saccharomyces cerevisiae (strain ATCC 204508 / S288c) (Baker's yeast).
