[The description below was written by a language model from this plasmid's Addgene catalogue record and pLannotate feature annotations shown in this document.]
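Description:
pAW8ENdeI-c3HA-3XDSR is an empty-backbone, pUC-derived shuttle vector for Cre-lox recombination-mediated cassette exchange in the fission yeast Schizosaccharomyces pombe. In E. coli it is maintained at high copy through the ColE1/pUC origin and selected with ampicillin via the β-lactamase gene. In S. pombe the ars1 autonomously replicating sequence supports episomal maintenance, and the S. cerevisiae LEU2 gene with its own promoter serves as the auxotrophic marker.

The exchange cassette lies between a wild-type loxP site and a heterospecific mutant site, loxM3. The depositor notes that automated annotation cannot distinguish loxM3 from loxP, and in the feature table supplied here only the loxP site is annotated. Between the two sites the table shows a short fragment of the uracil-inducible urg1 promoter, followed by a 3xHA coding segment. A gene of interest cloned by restriction digestion (the name suggests an NdeI site, though the record gives no cloning sites) therefore acquires a C-terminal triple HA epitope tag. According to the stated purpose, the cassette also carries three copies of the core DSR motif. These are not annotated as features, and the record does not explain their role.

Outside the cassette, the plasmid encodes Cre recombinase under the thiamine-repressible nmt1 promoter, so the vector supplies its own recombinase once inside yeast. Because loxP and loxM3 do not recombine with each other, Cre swaps the plasmid cassette for a correspondingly flanked cassette at the chromosomal urg1 locus. This places the tagged gene under urg1 regulation for inducible expression. Several small annotated fragments (lacI, lacZα, rop, bom, NFS1, hus5, calmodulin) appear to be backbone remnants or incidental matches.
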