Addgene plasmid #49868: pAW8ENdeI-c3HA-3XDSR
Purpose: (Empty Backbone) for Cre-lox cassette exchange of C-terminal 3XHA tagged gene sequences together with 3 copies of the core DSR motif into the S. pombe urg1 locus
Depositing lab: Tony Carr. Depositing organization: University of Sussex. Publication: Optimisation of the Schizosaccharomyces pombe urg1 Expression System. Watson AT, Daigaku Y, Mohebi S, Etheridge TJ, Chahwan C, Murray JM, Carr AM. PLoS One. 2013 Dec 20;8(12):e83800. doi: 10.1371/journal.pone.0083800. PubMed 24376751.
Backbone
  Vector backbone: pUC
  Vector type: Cre/Lox
  Selectable markers: LEU2
  Tag / fusion protein: 3XHA (C terminal on backbone)
Growth in bacteria
  Bacterial resistance: Ampicillin, 100 μg/mL
  Growth temperature: 37°C
  Growth strain: DH5alpha
  Copy number: High Copy
Gene/Insert
  Cloning method: Restriction Enzyme
Terms and licenses: Academic/Nonprofit Terms; Industry Terms: Not Available to Industry
Depositor comments: This plasmid contains a wild-type loxP site and a mutant loxP site termed loxM3. Addgene's mapping software can not differentiate between the two sites and identifies the loxM3 site as loxP. The locations of the loxP and loxM3 sites are: loxP = 3859-3892 loxM3 = 4161-4194
How to cite: pAW8ENdeI-c3HA-3XDSR was a gift from Tony Carr (Addgene plasmid # 49868 ; http://n2t.net/addgene:49868 ; RRID:Addgene_49868)
