>Addgene plasmid #49868 | pAW8ENdeI-c3HA-3XDSR | addgene partial sequence | sequence record 76147 | M13pUC-Rev
TATAACTTCGTATAGCATACATTATACGAAGTTATTGCTAGCCGTTTTCTTCNNNTACTAAATTAGAACT
AATTCAATCATATGCTGGCATGCGGAGAGCTCGGAGTCGACGAGACTAGTACTGGTTCTACAGGATCAAC
CGGCTCCACGGGGTCGATGGGTAGATCTTACCCATACGATGTTCCTGACTATGCGGGCTATCCGTATGAC
GTCCCGGACTATGCAGGATCCTATCCATACGACGTTCCAGATTACGCTTAAAGATCTTTAAACTCCGTAT
TATACCCATTCTTAANCCCCGGGATANNTNNNNATATGNTATTATATACNAAGTTATGANNTCNNNGNNN
GNCNNNTTNNNNCNNCNNGAC
