>Addgene plasmid #49868 | pAW8ENdeI-c3HA-3XDSR | addgene partial sequence | sequence record 76148 | M13pUC-Rev 5'-AGCGGATAACAATTTCACACAGG-3'
TATAACTTCGTATAGCATACATTATACGAAGTTATTGCTAGCCGTTTTCTTCNNNTACTAAATTAGAACT
AATTCAATCATATGCTGGCATGCGGAGAGCTCGGAGTCGACGAGACTAGTACTGGTTCTACAGGATCAAC
CGGCTCCACGGGGTCGATGGGTAGATCTTACCCATACGATGTTCCTGACTATGCGGGCTATCCGTATGAC
GTCCCGGACTATGCA
