>Addgene plasmid #49868 | pAW8ENdeI-c3HA-3XDSR | addgene partial sequence | sequence record 76789 | M13pUC-fwd 5'-CCCAGTCACGACGTTGTAAAACG-3'
ACTTCGTATATAATACCATATACGAAGTTATCCCGGGGTTTAAGAATGGGTTTAATACGGAGTTTAAAGA
TCTTTAAGCGTAATCTGGAACGTCGTATGGATAGGATCCTGCATAGTCCGGGACGTCATACGGATAGCCC
GCATAGTCAGGAACATCGTATGGGTAAGATCTACCCATCGACCCCGTGGAGCCGGTTGATCCTGTAGAAC
CAGTACTAGTCTCGTCGACTCCGAGCTCTCCGCATGCCAGCATATGATTGAATTAGTTCTAATTTAGTAA
TTGAAGAAAACGGCTAGCAATAACTTCGTATAATGTATGCTATACGAAGTTATAAGCTTGGCGTAATCAT
GGTCATAGCTGTTTCCTGTGTGAAATTGTTATCCGCTCACAATTCCACACAACATACGAGCCGGAAGCAT
AAAGTGTAAAGCCTGGGGTGCCTAATGAGTGAGCTAACTCACATTAATTGCGTTGCGCTCACTGCCCGCT
TTCCAGTCGGGAAACCTGTCGTGCCAGCTGCATTAATGAATCGGCCAACGCGCGGGGAGAGGCGGTTTGC
GTATTGGGCGCTCTTCCGCTTCCTCGCTCACTGACTCGCTGCGCTCGGTCGTTCGGCTGCGGCGAGCGGT
ATCAGCTCACTCAAAGGCGGTAATACGGTTATCCACAGAATCAGGGGATAACGCAGGAAAGAACATGTGA
GCAAAAGGCCAGCAAAAGGCCAGGAACCGTAAAAAGGCCGCGTTGCTGGCGTTTTTCCATAGGCTCCGCC
CCCCTGACGAGCATCACAAAAATCGACGCTCAAGTCAGAGGTGGCGAAACCCGACAGGACTATAAAGATA
CCAGGCGTTTCCCCCTGGAAGCTCCCTCGTGCGCTCTCCTGTTCCGACCCTGCCGCTTACCGGATACCTG
TCCGCCTTTCTCCCTTCGGGAAGCGT
